>Addgene plasmid #19207 | pBS ColI alpha2 | addgene partial sequence | sequence record 25006 | T3 5'-GCAATTAACCCTCACTAAAGG-3'
GTGGNCTCCCGCGGTGGCGGCCGCTCTAGAACTAGTGGGATCCCCCGCGGCTGCAGGAATTCGGCACGAG
GTTTCAAGATTTAACACCTTGCTTTGGGAAATGTCAACCTTTGTAAAGAAAAAAAACCAAAAAAAAAAAA
ACCAAAAAAATAAAATAAAAAATGATGAAAGTTTGCACCACTTGTGGCCTTTGACTATCTTCCACAGAGG
AAGTTTAAAACCACGACTTCCAAAGGTTTAAACTACCTCATACACTAAACCAAGTGTGATCCACATCCTT
TGTAGGCATTTCTCCATATCATATGAGTTACTTTCAGTTCCACTCAGAATATAGTGGTGCTAATTTCATA
TTCCAGAGTGTGTTTCCAATACTTGAATTTTGATGGTGCTAGCAGCAGTTAAAGTATTACTTCTCTGTTT
CTTTGAAATCTATCTCATCCCCAGCTTAAGCATGTGGATCATTTTTCCTCATCTTTGTCTTCTTCCTCCA
AAATCAGGTGTTTCTGCTTCCAAATCTCATTTTCATCTTCTCCAACGGATAAAAAAGAATCATCATTTCT
CAAAAGAAAAAAAAGAAAATGTATTTTGTATATGTGAGATGTTTAAATAAATTGTGAAAAGANANNCCTA
NACAGACCCTGCCGCNGACNNTCACACGTGTNCNNATAGCGCCCNAAAACCNTGNGGGGGGGGGCCCNGN
ACCCAANTCCCCCNAAAAGGGGGGNTAAANNGCGNGCCCCTGGGGCCGTGTTTGNAANNGGNGGGGNGGG
GANACCNNGGGGGNTNCCNNATTTAANCCCNTGGGAGACATCCCCCTTTTCNCGNGGG
