[The description below was written by a language model from this plasmid's Addgene catalogue record.]
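Description:
pBS ColI alpha2 is a pBluescript-based cloning plasmid (backbone of about 3 kb) carrying a fragment of the chicken (Gallus gallus) COL1A2 gene, which encodes the alpha 2 chain of type I collagen. It is propagated in E. coli as a high-copy plasmid under ampicillin selection. Although the catalogue classes it as a bacterial expression vector, nothing in the record suggests it is meant to produce collagen protein. The depositor describes the insert as a probe whose target is expressed in early osteoblasts.

The insert was cloned by restriction digestion between XhoI at the 5′ end and EcoRI at the 3′ end, and the record does not say whether either site survived cloning. Its length is not given, and no feature table is available, so the exact portion of the COL1A2 transcript it covers cannot be stated. The associated sequence accession appears to be an EST-type entry, which would fit a partial cDNA rather than a full coding sequence. T3 and T7 are listed as the flanking sequencing primers, matching the standard pBluescript layout in which opposing T3 and T7 phage promoters bracket the polylinker. That arrangement allows in vitro transcription of either strand of the insert, so sense or antisense RNA can be made from a linearised template. The record does not specify which promoter yields the antisense strand.

The plasmid comes from a study of molecular subdomains in the perichondrium and periosteum and their influence on gene expression in the underlying chondrocytes. Its likely use is therefore as a template for labelled riboprobes to detect COL1A2 transcripts by in situ hybridisation, marking early osteoblasts in developing chick skeletal tissue.
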