Addgene plasmid #19207: pBS ColI alpha2
Depositing lab: Cliff Tabin. Depositing organization: Harvard Medical School. Publication: Identification of unique molecular subdomains in the perichondrium and periosteum and their role in regulating gene expression in the underlying chondrocytes. Bandyopadhyay A, Kubilus JK, Crochiere ML, Linsenmayer TF, Tabin CJ. Dev Biol. 2008 Sep 1;321(1):162-74. doi: 10.1016/j.ydbio.2008.06.012. Epub 2008 Jun 16. PubMed 18602913.
Backbone
  Vector backbone: pBluescript
  Backbone manufacturer: Stratagene
  Backbone size w/o insert (bp): 3000
  Vector type: Bacterial Expression
Growth in bacteria
  Bacterial resistance: Ampicillin, 100 μg/mL
  Growth temperature: 37°C
  Growth strain: DH5alpha
  Copy number: High Copy
Gene/Insert
  Gene/Insert name: Alpha 2 type I collagen (alt name: ColI alpha2)
  Species: G. gallus (chicken)
  GenBank ID: FG356204
  Entrez Gene: COL1A2
  Cloning method: Restriction Enzyme; 5′ cloning site XhoI (unknown if destroyed); 3′ cloning site EcoRI (unknown if destroyed)
  Sequencing primers: 5′ T3; 3′ T7
Terms and licenses: Academic/Nonprofit Terms; Industry Terms: Not Available to Industry
Depositor comments: Probe 1_96, expressed in early osteoblasts.
How to cite: pBS ColI alpha2 was a gift from Cliff Tabin (Addgene plasmid # 19207 ; http://n2t.net/addgene:19207 ; RRID:Addgene_19207)
